>Addgene plasmid #13207 | pc3XB-ZF73 | addgene partial sequence | sequence record 19591 | CMV-F 5'-CGCAAATGGGCGGTAGGCGTG-3'
AGCTCTCTGGCTAACTAGAGAACCCACTGCTTACTGGCTTATCGAAATTAATACGACTCACTATAGGGAG
ACCCAAGCTGGCTAGCGTTTAAACGGGCCCTCTAGACCCGGGGAGAAGCCTTACAAATGCCCAGAATGTG
GAAAGAGTTTTAGCGATTGTAGGGATCTCGCTAGACACCAGAGAACACATACCGGTGGATCCTCTGCACA
GTAGTAAGCTTAAGTTTAAACCGCTGATCAGCCTCGACTGTGCCTTCTAGTTGCCAGCCATCTGTTGTTT
GCCCCTCCCCCGTGCCTTCCTTGACCCTGGAAGGTGCCACTCCCACTGTCCTTTCCTAATAAAATGAGGA
AATTGCATCGCATTGTCTGAGTAGGTGTCATTCTATTCTGGGGGGGGGGGGGGGG
