[The description below was written by a language model from this plasmid's Addgene catalogue record.]
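Description:
pc3XB-ZF73 is a mammalian expression-type plasmid built on pc3XB, a modified version of the pcDNA3 backbone of about 5.4 kb. It is maintained at high copy in E. coli under ampicillin selection and carries a neomycin resistance marker that allows G418 selection in mammalian cells. No feature table accompanies the record, so the promoter and other regulatory elements are not explicitly listed. The use of a T7 primer for sequencing from the 5′ side indicates that a T7 priming site lies upstream of the cloning region.

The insert, ZF73, is a roughly 90 bp fragment encoding a single zinc finger module, cloned between XbaI and BamHI sites that both remain intact. According to the depositor, this finger comes from the Barbas module set and recognises the DNA triplet GCC. The plasmid is one component of the Zinc Finger Consortium Modular Assembly Kit v1.0, an archive of individual finger modules, each specific for a particular three-base subsite. In modular assembly, single-finger coding units such as this one are excised and joined in series by restriction-enzyme cloning to create multi-finger arrays that bind longer, user-chosen target sequences. The associated publication describes using such arrays to engineer zinc finger nucleases for targeted genome modification. pc3XB-ZF73 therefore serves mainly as a standardised source of a GCC-binding finger for building custom arrays rather than as a stand-alone expression construct. The record does not state whether the lone finger is meant to be expressed directly from this vector.
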