Addgene plasmid #13207: pc3XB-ZF73
Depositing lab: Daniel Voytas. Depositing organization: Iowa State University. Publication: Standardized reagents and protocols for engineering zinc finger nucleases by modular assembly. Wright DA, Thibodeau-Beganny S, Sander JD, Winfrey RJ, Hirsh AS, Eichtinger M, Fu F, Porteus MH, Dobbs D, Voytas DF, Joung JK. Nat Protoc. 2006;1(3):1637-52. doi: 10.1038/nprot.2006.259 PubMed 17406455.
Backbone
  Vector backbone: pc3XB
  Backbone manufacturer: Modified Invitrogen pcDNA3
  Backbone size w/o insert (bp): 5400
  Vector type: Mammalian Expression
  Selectable markers: Neomycin (select with G418)
Growth in bacteria
  Bacterial resistance: Ampicillin, 100 μg/mL
  Growth temperature: 37°C
  Growth strain: XL1 Blue
  Copy number: High Copy
Gene/Insert
  Gene/Insert name: ZF73
  Insert size (bp): 90
  Cloning method: Restriction Enzyme; 5′ cloning site XbaI (not destroyed); 3′ cloning site BamHI (not destroyed)
  Sequencing primers: 5′ T7
Terms and licenses: Academic/Nonprofit Terms; Industry Terms: Not Available to Industry
Depositor comments: Part of the Zinc Finger Consortium Modular Assembly Kit v1.0. Finger protein sequence: PGEKPYKCPECGKSFSDCRDLARHQRTH. Target DNA sequence: GCC. This zinc finger is derived from the Barbas module set.
How to cite: pc3XB-ZF73 was a gift from Daniel Voytas (Addgene plasmid # 13207 ; http://n2t.net/addgene:13207 ; RRID:Addgene_13207)
